LOCUS       Exported 10549 bp ds-DNA circular SYN 13-MAY-2021
DEFINITION  Expresses pentamerised full-length protein ectodomain with no
            N-linked glycans in mammalian cells. Contains a C-terminal rat Cd4
            d3+4 tag, COMP pentamerisation domain, flag- and 6xHis tags. .
ACCESSION   .
VERSION     .
KEYWORDS    SIAP-1-COMP-blac-flag-his
SOURCE      synthetic DNA construct
  ORGANISM  synthetic DNA construct
REFERENCE   1 (bases 1 to 10549)
  TITLE     Pentamerised full-length protein ectodomains with no N-linked
            glycans
REFERENCE   2 (bases 1 to 10549)
  AUTHORS   .
  TITLE     Direct Submission
  JOURNAL   Exported May 13, 2021 from SnapGene Server 1.1.58
            http://www.snapgene.com
FEATURES             Location/Qualifiers
     source          1..10549
                     /organism="synthetic DNA construct"
                     /mol_type="other DNA"
     primer_bind     310..329
                     /label=pMT2-F
                     /note="Synthetic intron, forward primer"
     regulatory      352..361
                     /regulatory_class="other"
                     /note="vertebrate consensus sequence for strong initiation
                     of translation (Kozak, 1987)"
     CDS             4081..4866
                     /codon_start=1
                     /gene="bla(M)"
                     /product="beta-lactamase lacking the signal sequence"
                     /label=bla(M)
                     /note="allows cytosolic expression of beta-lactamase"
                     /translation="PETLVKVKDAEDQLGARVGYIELDLNSGKILESFRPEERFPMMST
                     FKVLLCGAVLSRIDAGQEQLGRRIHYSQNDLVEYSPVTEKHLTDGMTVRELCSAAITMS
                     DNTAANLLLTTIGGPKELTAFLHNMGDHVTRLDRWEPELNEAIPNDERDTTMPVAMATT
                     LRKLLTGELLTLASRQQLIDWMEADKVAGPLLRSALPAGWFIADKSGAGERGSRGIIAA
                     LGPDGKPSRIVVIYTTGSQATMDERNRQIAEIGASLIKHW"
     CDS             4873..4938
                     /codon_start=1
                     /product="three tandem FLAG(R) epitope tags, followed by an
                     enterokinase cleavage site"
                     /label=3xFLAG
                     /translation="DYKDHDGDYKDHDIDYKDDDDK"
     CDS             4945..4962
                     /codon_start=1
                     /product="6xHis affinity tag"
                     /label=6xHis
                     /translation="HHHHHH"
     polyA_signal    5000..5055
                     /label=-beta-globin poly(A) signal
                     /note="rabbit beta-globin polyadenylation signal (Gil and
                     Proudfoot, 1987)"
     primer_bind     complement(5054..5073)
                     /label=rbglobpA-R
                     /note="Rabbit beta-globin polyA, reverse primer. Also
                     called rb-glob-pA-term-R"
     primer_bind     complement(7291..7309)
                     /label=pBRforEco
                     /note="pBR322 vectors, upsteam of EcoRI site, forward
                     primer"
     promoter        7377..7481
                     /gene="bla"
                     /label=AmpR promoter
     CDS             7482..8342
                     /codon_start=1
                     /gene="bla"
                     /product="beta-lactamase"
                     /label=AmpR
                     /note="confers resistance to ampicillin, carbenicillin, and
                     related antibiotics"
                     /translation="MSIQHFRVALIPFFAAFCLPVFAHPETLVKVKDAEDQLGARVGYI
                     ELDLNSGKILESFRPEERFPMMSTFKVLLCGAVLSRVDAGQEQLGRRIHYSQNDLVEYS
                     PVTEKHLTDGMTVRELCSAAITMSDNTAANLLLTTIGGPKELTAFLHNMGDHVTRLDRW
                     EPELNEAIPNDERDTTMPAAMATTLRKLLTGELLTLASRQQLIDWMEADKVAGPLLRSA
                     LPAGWFIADKSGAGERGSRGIIAALGPDGKPSRIVVIYTTGSQATMDERNRQIAEIGAS
                     LIKHW"
     rep_origin      8513..9101
                     /direction=RIGHT
                     /label=ori
                     /note="high-copy-number ColE1/pMB1/pBR322/pUC origin of
                     replication"
     primer_bind     9002..9021
                     /label=pBR322ori-F
                     /note="pBR322 origin, forward primer"
     primer_bind     9255..9272
                     /label=L4440
                     /note="L4440 vector, forward primer"
     protein_bind    9389..9410
                     /label=CAP binding site
                     /bound_moiety="E. coli catabolite activator protein"
                     /note="CAP binding activates transcription in the presence
                     of cAMP."
     promoter        9425..9455
                     /label=lac promoter
                     /note="promoter for the E. coli lac operon"
     protein_bind    9463..9479
                     /label=lac operator
                     /bound_moiety="lac repressor encoded by lacI"
                     /note="The lac repressor binds to the lac operator to
                     inhibit transcription in E. coli. This inhibition can be
                     relieved by adding lactose or
                     isopropyl-beta-D-thiogalactopyranoside (IPTG)."
     primer_bind     9468..9490
                     /label=M13/pUC Reverse
                     /note="In lacZ gene"
     primer_bind     9487..9503
                     /label=M13 rev
                     /note="common sequencing primer, one of multiple similar
                     variants"
     primer_bind     9487..9503
                     /label=M13 Reverse
                     /note="In lacZ gene. Also called M13-rev"
     enhancer        9774..10153
                     /label=CMV enhancer
                     /note="human cytomegalovirus immediate early enhancer"
     promoter        10154..10357
                     /label=CMV promoter
                     /note="human cytomegalovirus (CMV) immediate early
                     promoter"
     primer_bind     10308..10328
                     /label=CMV-F
                     /note="Human CMV immediate early promoter, forward primer"
     primer_bind     10354..10378
                     /label=LNCX
                     /note="Human CMV promoter, forward primer"
ORIGIN
        1 ctcgagaaag gcgtctaacc agtcacagtc gcaaggtagg ctgagcaccg tggcgggcgg
       61 cagcgggtgg cggtcggggt tgtttctggc ggaggtgctg ctgatgatgt aattaaagta
      121 ggcggtcttg agacggcgga tggtcgaggt gaggtgtggc aggcttgaga tccagctgtt
      181 ggggtgagta ctccctctca aaagcgggca ttacttctgc gctaagattg tcagtttcca
      241 aaaacgagga ggatttgata ttcacctggc ccgatctggc catacacttg agtgacaatg
      301 acatccactt tgcctttctc tccacaggtg tccactccca ggtccaagtt tgccaccatg
      361 gagtttcaga cccaggtact catgtccctg ctgctctgca tgtctggtgc ggccgcctac
      421 aacatcaaga gcggcaacac cgccaacaat atcaaatacg tgaacgtgct ggacaacgac
      481 cgggacatca acacccacag cgtgctgccc gaggtggaaa acgtgatcga gcggaaggac
      541 atctaccggc agatcaactt catggaaacc ttcgtgtcca gcaacaacat gatgcacgac
      601 agagagaagc acaccagcaa cgacgccggc agctacgaga tcaccggcat cgtggacggc
      661 atgaagatcg gccaccccat cagcgtggcc ctgggcagcc agtacagcaa ctacttcgac
      721 tacctgcaga tcgtgcacct ggactacacc aacagccggt tcagcttcac cgtgggcgag
      781 ggcaagtact acctgcggac ctacggcagc acctacatga cccctagcgc catcaagatc
      841 aaggtgccct gcgagaagtg caagttcatc aacagcgagt acagcggcat catcaagatt
      901 atcccttacg agacaaacaa caacctgttc atctacaact gggtgctgca gaccagcagc
      961 cctctggccc tggaaaacat caataccgtg ttcagcgacg aggccgacct gatccacggc
     1021 aacagcctga gcgaggaatt caagatcgac agcagcgccg ctgccaccag cctgaacacc
     1081 ttctatggca tcgtgctgca cggcatctgg tcctccgagt acgccgagcg gctgctgacc
     1141 gtgatctccg agttccccga ctgcgtgaag atgagcgccc acgacaagaa cgccagaagc
     1201 aagcagcgga agaaccagaa gtggatcctg gtcaacgagg acctgggctc cttcgacatg
     1261 aagatggaag tgtgcgagga agtgaactgc gactactccg ccatcatcca cgtgtccaag
     1321 cacgccttcg agtactccaa gaaactggtg cacaaccggg gcagaaacgg ccggtactac
     1381 agcagacggg tggaaaagat cctgatccgg gccctgctga gcctggactt cagcctgttt
     1441 atcacctact tccagcagaa acacggcgtg accctgctgg accctcagta cgactacgag
     1501 ctgatcacca acatggccgg ctacagctcc aacaactacc agagctggaa ccacaacctg
     1561 gaagaactgg tggaactggc caccagctgg gacgagtacc ccaagggcct gcagaaggtg
     1621 cagggcctga gctacctgct gcggagaaag aacggcgcca agcaccccgt gtaccccaca
     1681 gcccctgccg tggcctttcc agccggcagc cagaacaacg ccttcatcga gttcatggaa
     1741 tccgccttcg tgaactacgt ggacatcagc cacctggtca tccacgaggt ggcccacttc
     1801 atctgggtca acaccgtgtc caaagaactg aaagagaaat ggatccagat cgggcagtgg
     1861 tacaaagagc ccctgagccc cagcgaatgg gccacaaagc tggaagtgga attcgtgtcc
     1921 gcctacgccc atgataagaa ccccgccgag gacttcgccg agagcatggc cacctacgtg
     1981 ctgaacagca agctgctgaa ctccagaagc ttcgacaagt tcaagtggat tcaggacaat
     2041 ctgttcggcg gaggcttcta catcaccacc ggcacccaca agttcgacgt gatcaacctg
     2101 ggcaatgagg tgtactactt ccccggcaaa gtgaccagag tgcgggccaa ggtgctgggc
     2161 tcccctaccg aggacaagct ggtcaagatc tacatcagcc tgctgtccag cgacggcagc
     2221 gagggctgtg ccaagcacgg ctacgcccgg atcttcagcg agcagcagac cttccgggac
     2281 ctgtacttcc acaccgagga tagaagcccc tgcagccaca agctgtacgg cgagttcacc
     2341 atgaacaagc acgagagcag aggccggtgg accgccgagt ccatgatctt caccggcgag
     2401 aacaacatcg agagatacgt gggcctgggc tctttccact tctacctgta cgtgaacaac
     2461 cagaacgagg acgtggaaaa gcctatccct ctgctggact ccatcagcat ctacacacac
     2521 aacgccgccg agactaacga cgctctgctg cggctgcacg tgatggtgct ggaaaatgaa
     2581 ctgatcaaag agcacggcgg accttacgcc agcttcgccg cccacgagaa caaggcctac
     2641 tcctacgaga gccggaccta caagatgtac cctcccgagt tcaacaccct gatgctgaag
     2701 gccgactact tcatcagaga tatcaacacc agaggcttcc gcgaagtgaa catggacagc
     2761 tgcaagagct acaccaatat ggacacccgg aacctgaagt gcttccaggt gctgaacccc
     2821 gtgaccatcc ccaagtactg tatcggctcc acctactttc tgagacaggt gtccatcgag
     2881 gatatcgccg gcaatctgga aaccgtgaat atcgccagcg acaagtacag cgccagactg
     2941 caccctatcg gcgtgcggga caagcagaaa cccgtggtgt ccaacgtgcg ggtgtcctcc
     3001 aagcccgcca acgagtacca cgacggcgag acaatcgtgt ccctgagctt caacgtgcac
     3061 gacaacctgg ccggcgtgta ctacatcttc gtgtacctgc gggatcccca cggcggaaag
     3121 cacagaagcg acatcgaccg ggccagcctg cctaccggca cagagaacaa gcagatcaat
     3181 cacaagatcc tgctgcccaa gggctccatg ggcggcacct ggatgctgga agagatcaag
     3241 gccgtggact cctgcaagaa cgaggcccgg aatatctaca cccactccgt gtacgtgcag
     3301 aacgacggcg cgccgtcgac ctccatcacg gcctataaga gtgaggggga gtcagcggag
     3361 ttctccttcc cactcaacct tggagaggaa agcctgcagg gagagttgag atggaaggca
     3421 gagaaggctc cttcttccca gtcctggatc accttctccc taaagaacca aaaggtgtct
     3481 gtgcagaagt ctactagcaa ccccaagttc cagctgtccg aaacgctccc actcaccctt
     3541 cagatacccc aggtctccct tcagtttgct ggttctggca acctgaccct gactctggac
     3601 agagggatac tgtatcagga agtgaacctg gtggtgatga aagtgactca gcccgacagc
     3661 aacactttga cctgtgaggt gatgggaccc acctcaccca agatgagact gatcttgaag
     3721 caggagaatc aggaggccag ggtctccagg caggagaaag tgattcaagt gcaggcccct
     3781 gaagcagggg tgtggcaatg tctactgagt gaaggtgaag aggtcaagat ggactccaag
     3841 atccaggttt tatccaaagg gttgaattcc ggcggcggct ccggaggcgg taccggtggc
     3901 ggcgacctag ccccacagat gcttcgagaa ctccaggaga ctaatgcggc gctgcaagac
     3961 gtgagagagc tcttgcgaca gcaggtcaag gagatcacct tcctgaagaa tacggtgatg
     4021 gaatgtgacg cctgcggtct agacagaaac ctgcctccac tagcacctct gggcccacac
     4081 ccagaaacgc tggtgaaagt aaaagatgct gaagatcagt tgggtgcacg agtgggttac
     4141 atcgaactgg atctcaacag cggtaagatc cttgagagtt ttcgccccga agaacgtttt
     4201 ccaatgatga gcacttttaa agttctgcta tgtggcgcgg tattatcccg tattgacgcc
     4261 gggcaagagc aactcggtcg ccgcatacac tattctcaga atgacttggt tgagtactca
     4321 ccagtcacag aaaagcatct tacggatggc atgacagtaa gagaattatg cagtgctgcc
     4381 ataaccatga gtgataacac tgcggccaac ttacttctga caacgatcgg aggaccgaag
     4441 gagctaaccg cttttttgca caacatgggg gatcatgtaa ctcgccttga tcgttgggaa
     4501 ccggagctga atgaagccat accaaacgac gagcgtgaca ccacgatgcc tgtagcaatg
     4561 gcaacaacgt tgcgcaaact attaactggc gaactactta ctctagcttc ccggcaacaa
     4621 ttaatagact ggatggaggc ggataaagtt gcaggaccac ttctgcgctc ggcccttccg
     4681 gctggctggt ttattgctga taaatctgga gccggtgagc gtgggtctcg cggtatcatt
     4741 gcagcactgg ggccagatgg taagccctcc cgtatcgtag ttatctacac gacggggagt
     4801 caggcaacta tggatgaacg aaatagacag atcgctgaga taggtgcctc actgattaag
     4861 cattggggcc ctgactacaa agaccatgac ggtgattata aagatcatga catcgattac
     4921 aaggatgacg atgacaaggg ccctcaccac caccatcacc actaattaat taaggatccc
     4981 ccgacctcga cctctggcta ataaaggaaa tttattttca ttgcaatagt gtgttggaat
     5041 tttttgtgtc tctcactcgg aaggacatat gggagggcaa atcatttggt cgagatccct
     5101 cggagatctc tagctagagg atcgatcccc gccccggacg aactaaacct gactacgaca
     5161 tctctgcccc ttcttcgcgg ggcagtgcat gtaatccctt cagttggttg gtacaacttg
     5221 ccaactgggc cctgttccac atgtgacacg gggggggacc aaacacaaag gggttctctg
     5281 actgtagttg acatccttat aaatggatgt gcacatttgc caacactgag tggctttcat
     5341 cctggagcag actttgcagt ctgtggactg caacacaaca ttgcctttat gtgtaactct
     5401 tggctgaagc tcttacacca atgctggggg acatgtacct cccaggggcc caggaagact
     5461 acgggaggct acaccaacgt caatcagagg ggcctgtgta gctaccgata agcggaccct
     5521 caagagggca ttagcaatag tgtttataag gcccccttgt taaccctaaa cgggtagcat
     5581 atgcttcccg ggtagtagta tatactatcc agactaaccc taattcaata gcatatgtta
     5641 cccaacggga agcatatgct atcgaattag ggttagtaaa agggtcctaa ggaacagcga
     5701 tatctcccac cccatgagct gtcacggttt tatttacatg gggtcaggat tccacgaggg
     5761 tagtgaacca ttttagtcac aagggcagtg gctgaagatc aaggagcggg cagtgaactc
     5821 tcctgaatct tcgcctgctt cttcattctc cttcgtttag ctaatagaat aactgctgag
     5881 ttgtgaacag taaggtgtat gtgaggtgct cgaaaacaag gtttcaggtg acgcccccag
     5941 aataaaattt ggacgggggg ttcagtggtg gcattgtgct atgacaccaa tataaccctc
     6001 acaaacccct tgggcaataa atactagtgt aggaatgaaa cattctgaat atctttaaca
     6061 atagaaatcc atggggtggg gacaagccgt aaagactgga tgtccatctc acacgaattt
     6121 atggctatgg gcaacacata atcctagtgc aatatgatac tggggttatt aagatgtgtc
     6181 ccaggcaggg accaagacag gtgaaccatg ttgttacact ctatttgtaa caaggggaaa
     6241 gagagtggac gccgacagca gcggactcca ctggttgtct ctaacacccc cgaaaattaa
     6301 acggggctcc acgccaatgg ggcccataaa caaagacaag tggccactct tttttttgaa
     6361 attgtggagt gggggcacgc gtcagccccc acacgccgcc ctgcggtttt ggactgtaaa
     6421 ataagggtgt aataacttgg ctgattgtaa ccccgctaac cactgcggtc aaaccacttg
     6481 cccacaaaac cactaatggc accccgggga atacctgcat aagtaggtgg gcgggccaag
     6541 ataggggcgc gattgctgcg atctggagga caaattacac acacttgcgc ctgagcgcca
     6601 agcacagggt tgttggtcct catattcacg aggtcgctga gagcacggtg ggctaatgtt
     6661 gccatgggta gcatatacta cccaaatatc tggatagcat atgctatcct aatctatatc
     6721 tgggtagcat aggctatcct aatctatatc tgggtagcat atgctatcct aatctatatc
     6781 tgggtagtat atgctatcct aatttatatc tgggtagcat aggctatcct aatctatatc
     6841 tgggtagcat atgctatcct aatctatatc tgggtagtat atgctatcct aatctgtatc
     6901 cgggtagcat atgctatcct aatagagatt agggtagtat atgctatcct aatttatatc
     6961 tgggtagcat atactaccca aatatctgga tagcatatgc tatcctaatc tatatctggg
     7021 tagcatatgc tatcctaatc tatatctggg tagcataggc tatcctaatc tatatctggg
     7081 tagcatatgc tatcctaatc tatatctggg tagtatatgc tatcctaatt tatatctggg
     7141 tagcataggc tatcctaatc tatatctggg tagcatatgc tatcctaatc tatatctggg
     7201 tagtatatgc tatcctaatc tgtatccggg tagcatatgc tatcctcatg ataagctgtc
     7261 aaacatgaga attttcttga agacgaaagg gcctcgtgat acgcctattt ttataggtta
     7321 atgtcatgat aataatggtt tcttagacgt caggtggcac ttttcgggga aatgtgcgcg
     7381 gaacccctat ttgtttattt ttctaaatac attcaaatat gtatccgctc atgagacaat
     7441 aaccctgata aatgcttcaa taatattgaa aaaggaagag tatgagtatt caacatttcc
     7501 gtgtcgccct tattcccttt tttgcggcat tttgccttcc tgtttttgct cacccagaaa
     7561 cgctggtgaa agtaaaagat gctgaagatc agttgggtgc acgagtgggt tacatcgaac
     7621 tggatctcaa cagcggtaag atccttgaga gttttcgccc cgaagaacgt tttccaatga
     7681 tgagcacttt taaagttctg ctatgtggcg cggtattatc ccgtgttgac gccgggcaag
     7741 agcaactcgg tcgccgcata cactattctc agaatgactt ggttgagtac tcaccagtca
     7801 cagaaaagca tcttacggat ggcatgacag taagagaatt atgcagtgct gccataacca
     7861 tgagtgataa cactgcggcc aacttacttc tgacaacgat cggaggaccg aaggagctaa
     7921 ccgctttttt gcacaacatg ggggatcatg taactcgcct tgatcgttgg gaaccggagc
     7981 tgaatgaagc cataccaaac gacgagcgtg acaccacgat gcctgcagca atggcaacaa
     8041 cgttgcgcaa actattaact ggcgaactac ttactctagc ttcccggcaa caattaatag
     8101 actggatgga ggcggataaa gttgcaggac cacttctgcg ctcggccctt ccggctggct
     8161 ggtttattgc tgataaatct ggagccggtg agcgtgggtc tcgcggtatc attgcagcac
     8221 tggggccaga tggtaagccc tcccgtatcg tagttatcta cacgacgggg agtcaggcaa
     8281 ctatggatga acgaaataga cagatcgctg agataggtgc ctcactgatt aagcattggt
     8341 aactgtcaga ccaagtttac tcatatatac tttagattga tttaaaactt catttttaat
     8401 ttaaaaggat ctaggtgaag atcctttttg ataatctcat gaccaaaatc ccttaacgtg
     8461 agttttcgtt ccactgagcg tcagaccccg tagaaaagat caaaggatct tcttgagatc
     8521 ctttttttct gcgcgtaatc tgctgcttgc aaacaaaaaa accaccgcta ccagcggtgg
     8581 tttgtttgcc ggatcaagag ctaccaactc tttttccgaa ggtaactggc ttcagcagag
     8641 cgcagatacc aaatactgtt cttctagtgt agccgtagtt aggccaccac ttcaagaact
     8701 ctgtagcacc gcctacatac ctcgctctgc taatcctgtt accagtggct gctgccagtg
     8761 gcgataagtc gtgtcttacc gggttggact caagacgata gttaccggat aaggcgcagc
     8821 ggtcgggctg aacggggggt tcgtgcacac agcccagctt ggagcgaacg acctacaccg
     8881 aactgagata cctacagcgt gagctatgag aaagcgccac gcttcccgaa gggagaaagg
     8941 cggacaggta tccggtaagc ggcagggtcg gaacaggaga gcgcacgagg gagcttccag
     9001 ggggaaacgc ctggtatctt tatagtcctg tcgggtttcg ccacctctga cttgagcgtc
     9061 gatttttgtg atgctcgtca ggggggcgga gcctatggaa aaacgccagc aacgcggcct
     9121 ttttacggtt cctggccttt tgctggcctt ttgctcacat gttctttcct gcgttatccc
     9181 ctgattctgt ggataaccgt attaccgcct ttgagtgagc tgataccgct cgccgcagcc
     9241 gaacgaccga gcgcagcgag tcagtgagcg aggaagcgga agagcgccca atacgcaaac
     9301 cgcctctccc cgcgcgttgg ccgattcatt aatgcagctg gcacgacagg tttcccgact
     9361 ggaaagcggg cagtgagcgc aacgcaatta atgtgagtta gctcactcat taggcacccc
     9421 aggctttaca ctttatgctt ccggctcgta tgttgtgtgg aattgtgagc ggataacaat
     9481 ttcacacagg aaacagctat gaccatgatt acgccaagct ctagctagag gtcgaccaat
     9541 tctcatgttt gacagcttat catcgcagat ccgggcaacg ttgttgccat tgctgcaggc
     9601 gcagaactgg taggtatgga agatctatac attgaatcaa tattggcaat tagccatatt
     9661 agtcattggt tatatagcat aaatcaatat tggctattgg ccattgcata cgttgtatct
     9721 atatcataat atgtacattt atattggctc atgtccaata tgaccgccat gttgacattg
     9781 attattgact agttattaat agtaatcaat tacggggtca ttagttcata gcccatatat
     9841 ggagttccgc gttacataac ttacggtaaa tggcccgcct ggctgaccgc ccaacgaccc
     9901 ccgcccattg acgtcaataa tgacgtatgt tcccatagta acgccaatag ggactttcca
     9961 ttgacgtcaa tgggtggagt atttacggta aactgcccac ttggcagtac atcaagtgta
    10021 tcatatgcca agtccgcccc ctattgacgt caatgacggt aaatggcccg cctggcatta
    10081 tgcccagtac atgaccttac gggactttcc tacttggcag tacatctacg tattagtcat
    10141 cgctattacc atggtgatgc ggttttggca gtacaccaat gggcgtggat agcggtttga
    10201 ctcacgggga tttccaagtc tccaccccat tgacgtcaat gggagtttgt tttggcacca
    10261 aaatcaacgg gactttccaa aatgtcgtaa taaccccgcc ccgttgacgc aaatgggcgg
    10321 taggcgtgta cggtgggagg tctatataag cagagctcgt ttagtgaacc gtcagatcct
    10381 cactctcttc cgcatcgctg tctgcgaggg ccagctgttg ggctcgcggt tgaggacaaa
    10441 ctcttcgcgg tctttccagt actcttggat cggaaacccg tcggcctccg aacggtactc
    10501 cgccaccgag ggacctgagc gagtccgcat cgaccggatc ggaaaacct
//
