LOCUS       Exported 10547 bp ds-DNA circular SYN 13-MAY-2021
DEFINITION  Expresses pentamerised full-length protein ectodomain with no
            N-linked glycans in mammalian cells. Contains a C-terminal rat Cd4
            d3+4 tag, COMP pentamerisation domain, flag- and 6xHis tags. .
ACCESSION   .
VERSION     .
KEYWORDS    SIAP-1-COMP-blac-flag-his
SOURCE      synthetic DNA construct
  ORGANISM  synthetic DNA construct
REFERENCE   1 (bases 1 to 10547)
  TITLE     Pentamerised full-length protein ectodomains with no N-linked
            glycans
REFERENCE   2 (bases 1 to 10547)
  AUTHORS   .
  TITLE     Direct Submission
  JOURNAL   Exported May 13, 2021 from SnapGene Server 1.1.58
            http://www.snapgene.com
FEATURES             Location/Qualifiers
     source          1..10547
                     /organism="synthetic DNA construct"
                     /mol_type="other DNA"
     primer_bind     310..329
                     /label=pMT2-F
                     /note="Synthetic intron, forward primer"
     regulatory      352..361
                     /regulatory_class="other"
                     /note="vertebrate consensus sequence for strong initiation
                     of translation (Kozak, 1987)"
     CDS             4081..4866
                     /codon_start=1
                     /gene="bla(M)"
                     /product="beta-lactamase lacking the signal sequence"
                     /label=bla(M)
                     /note="allows cytosolic expression of beta-lactamase"
                     /translation="PETLVKVKDAEDQLGARVGYIELDLNSGKILESFRPEERFPMMST
                     FKVLLCGAVLSRIDAGQEQLGRRIHYSQNDLVEYSPVTEKHLTDGMTVRELCSAAITMS
                     DNTAANLLLTTIGGPKELTAFLHNMGDHVTRLDRWEPELNEAIPNDERDTTMPVAMATT
                     LRKLLTGELLTLASRQQLIDWMEADKVAGPLLRSALPAGWFIADKSGAGERGSRGIIAA
                     LGPDGKPSRIVVIYTTGSQATMDERNRQIAEIGASLIKHW"
     CDS             4873..4938
                     /codon_start=1
                     /product="three tandem FLAG(R) epitope tags, followed by an
                     enterokinase cleavage site"
                     /label=3xFLAG
                     /translation="DYKDHDGDYKDHDIDYKDDDDK"
     CDS             4945..4962
                     /codon_start=1
                     /product="6xHis affinity tag"
                     /label=6xHis
                     /translation="HHHHHH"
     polyA_signal    4998..5053
                     /label=-beta-globin poly(A) signal
                     /note="rabbit beta-globin polyadenylation signal (Gil and
                     Proudfoot, 1987)"
     primer_bind     complement(5052..5071)
                     /label=rbglobpA-R
                     /note="Rabbit beta-globin polyA, reverse primer. Also
                     called rb-glob-pA-term-R"
     primer_bind     complement(7289..7307)
                     /label=pBRforEco
                     /note="pBR322 vectors, upsteam of EcoRI site, forward
                     primer"
     promoter        7375..7479
                     /gene="bla"
                     /label=AmpR promoter
     CDS             7480..8340
                     /codon_start=1
                     /gene="bla"
                     /product="beta-lactamase"
                     /label=AmpR
                     /note="confers resistance to ampicillin, carbenicillin, and
                     related antibiotics"
                     /translation="MSIQHFRVALIPFFAAFCLPVFAHPETLVKVKDAEDQLGARVGYI
                     ELDLNSGKILESFRPEERFPMMSTFKVLLCGAVLSRVDAGQEQLGRRIHYSQNDLVEYS
                     PVTEKHLTDGMTVRELCSAAITMSDNTAANLLLTTIGGPKELTAFLHNMGDHVTRLDRW
                     EPELNEAIPNDERDTTMPAAMATTLRKLLTGELLTLASRQQLIDWMEADKVAGPLLRSA
                     LPAGWFIADKSGAGERGSRGIIAALGPDGKPSRIVVIYTTGSQATMDERNRQIAEIGAS
                     LIKHW"
     rep_origin      8511..9099
                     /direction=RIGHT
                     /label=ori
                     /note="high-copy-number ColE1/pMB1/pBR322/pUC origin of
                     replication"
     primer_bind     9000..9019
                     /label=pBR322ori-F
                     /note="pBR322 origin, forward primer"
     primer_bind     9253..9270
                     /label=L4440
                     /note="L4440 vector, forward primer"
     protein_bind    9387..9408
                     /label=CAP binding site
                     /bound_moiety="E. coli catabolite activator protein"
                     /note="CAP binding activates transcription in the presence
                     of cAMP."
     promoter        9423..9453
                     /label=lac promoter
                     /note="promoter for the E. coli lac operon"
     protein_bind    9461..9477
                     /label=lac operator
                     /bound_moiety="lac repressor encoded by lacI"
                     /note="The lac repressor binds to the lac operator to
                     inhibit transcription in E. coli. This inhibition can be
                     relieved by adding lactose or
                     isopropyl-beta-D-thiogalactopyranoside (IPTG)."
     primer_bind     9466..9488
                     /label=M13/pUC Reverse
                     /note="In lacZ gene"
     primer_bind     9485..9501
                     /label=M13 rev
                     /note="common sequencing primer, one of multiple similar
                     variants"
     primer_bind     9485..9501
                     /label=M13 Reverse
                     /note="In lacZ gene. Also called M13-rev"
     enhancer        9772..10151
                     /label=CMV enhancer
                     /note="human cytomegalovirus immediate early enhancer"
     promoter        10152..10355
                     /label=CMV promoter
                     /note="human cytomegalovirus (CMV) immediate early
                     promoter"
     primer_bind     10306..10326
                     /label=CMV-F
                     /note="Human CMV immediate early promoter, forward primer"
     primer_bind     10352..10376
                     /label=LNCX
                     /note="Human CMV promoter, forward primer"
ORIGIN
        1 ctcgagaaag gcgtctaacc agtcacagtc gcaaggtagg ctgagcaccg tggcgggcgg
       61 cagcgggtgg cggtcggggt tgtttctggc ggaggtgctg ctgatgatgt aattaaagta
      121 ggcggtcttg agacggcgga tggtcgaggt gaggtgtggc aggcttgaga tccagctgtt
      181 ggggtgagta ctccctctca aaagcgggca ttacttctgc gctaagattg tcagtttcca
      241 aaaacgagga ggatttgata ttcacctggc ccgatctggc catacacttg agtgacaatg
      301 acatccactt tgcctttctc tccacaggtg tccactccca ggtccaagtt tgccaccatg
      361 gagtttcaga cccaggtact catgtccctg ctgctctgca tgtctggtgc ggccgcctac
      421 aacatcaaga gcggcaacac cgccaacaat atcaaatacg tgaacgtgct ggacaacgac
      481 cgggacatca acacccacag cgtgctgccc gaggtggaaa acgtgatcga gcggaaggac
      541 atctaccggc agatcaactt catggaaacc ttcgtgtcca gcaacaacat gatgcacgac
      601 agagagaagc acaccagcaa cgacgccggc agctacgaga tcaccggcat cgtggacggc
      661 atgaagatcg gccaccccat cagcgtggcc ctgggcagcc agtacagcaa ctacttcgac
      721 tacctgcaga tcgtgcacct ggactacacc aacagccggt tcagcttcac cgtgggcgag
      781 ggcaagtact acctgcggac ctacggcagc acctacatga cccctagcgc catcaagatc
      841 aaggtgccct gcgagaagtg caagttcatc aacagcgagt acagcggcat catcaagatt
      901 atcccttacg agacaaacaa caacctgttc atctacaact gggtgctgca gaccagcagc
      961 cctctggccc tggaaaacat caataccgtg ttcagcgacg aggccgacct gatccacggc
     1021 aacagcctga gcgaggaatt caagatcgac agcagcgccg ctgccaccag cctgaacacc
     1081 ttctatggca tcgtgctgca cggcatctgg tcctccgagt acgccgagcg gctgctgacc
     1141 gtgatctccg agttccccga ctgcgtgaag atgagcgccc acgacaagaa cgccagaagc
     1201 aagcagcgga agaaccagaa gtggatcctg gtcaacgagg acctgggctc cttcgacatg
     1261 aagatggaag tgtgcgagga agtgaactgc gactactccg ccatcatcca cgtgtccaag
     1321 cacgccttcg agtactccaa gaaactggtg cacaaccggg gcagaaacgg ccggtactac
     1381 agcagacggg tggaaaagat cctgatccgg gccctgctga gcctggactt cagcctgttt
     1441 atcacctact tccagcagaa acacggcgtg accctgctgg accctcagta cgactacgag
     1501 ctgatcacca acatggccgg ctacagctcc aacaactacc agagctggaa ccacaacctg
     1561 gaagaactgg tggaactggc caccagctgg gacgagtacc ccaagggcct gcagaaggtg
     1621 cagggcctga gctacctgct gcggagaaag aacggcgcca agcaccccgt gtaccccaca
     1681 gcccctgccg tggcctttcc agccggcagc cagaacaacg ccttcatcga gttcatggaa
     1741 tccgccttcg tgaactacgt ggacatcagc cacctggtca tccacgaggt ggcccacttc
     1801 atctgggtca acaccgtgtc caaagaactg aaagagaaat ggatccagat cgggcagtgg
     1861 tacaaagagc ccctgagccc cagcgaatgg gccacaaagc tggaagtgga attcgtgtcc
     1921 gcctacgccc atgataagaa ccccgccgag gacttcgccg agagcatggc cacctacgtg
     1981 ctgaacagca agctgctgaa ctccagaagc ttcgacaagt tcaagtggat tcaggacaat
     2041 ctgttcggcg gaggcttcta catcaccacc ggcacccaca agttcgacgt gatcaacctg
     2101 ggcaatgagg tgtactactt ccccggcaaa gtgaccagag tgcgggccaa ggtgctgggc
     2161 tcccctaccg aggacaagct ggtcaagatc tacatcagcc tgctgtccag cgacggcagc
     2221 gagggctgtg ccaagcacgg ctacgcccgg atcttcagcg agcagcagac cttccgggac
     2281 ctgtacttcc acaccgagga tagaagcccc tgcagccaca agctgtacgg cgagttcacc
     2341 atgaacaagc acgagagcag aggccggtgg accgccgagt ccatgatctt caccggcgag
     2401 aacaacatcg agagatacgt gggcctgggc tctttccact tctacctgta cgtgaacaac
     2461 cagaacgagg acgtggaaaa gcctatccct ctgctggact ccatcagcat ctacacacac
     2521 aacgccgccg agactaacga cgctctgctg cggctgcacg tgatggtgct ggaaaatgaa
     2581 ctgatcaaag agcacggcgg accttacgcc agcttcgccg cccacgagaa caaggcctac
     2641 tcctacgaga gccggaccta caagatgtac cctcccgagt tcaacaccct gatgctgaag
     2701 gccgactact tcatcagaga tatcaacacc agaggcttcc gcgaagtgaa catggacagc
     2761 tgcaagagct acaccaatat ggacacccgg aacctgaagt gcttccaggt gctgaacccc
     2821 gtgaccatcc ccaagtactg tatcggctcc acctactttc tgagacaggt gtccatcgag
     2881 gatatcgccg gcaatctgga aaccgtgaat atcgccagcg acaagtacag cgccagactg
     2941 caccctatcg gcgtgcggga caagcagaaa cccgtggtgt ccaacgtgcg ggtgtcctcc
     3001 aagcccgcca acgagtacca cgacggcgag acaatcgtgt ccctgagctt caacgtgcac
     3061 gacaacctgg ccggcgtgta ctacatcttc gtgtacctgc gggatcccca cggcggaaag
     3121 cacagaagcg acatcgaccg ggccagcctg cctaccggca cagagaacaa gcagatcaat
     3181 cacaagatcc tgctgcccaa gggctccatg ggcggcacct ggatgctgga agagatcaag
     3241 gccgtggact cctgcaagaa cgaggcccgg aatatctaca cccactccgt gtacgtgcag
     3301 aacgacggcg cgccgtcgac ctccatcacg gcctataaga gtgaggggga gtcagcggag
     3361 ttctccttcc cactcaacct tggagaggaa agcctgcagg gagagttgag atggaaggca
     3421 gagaaggctc cttcttccca gtcctggatc accttctccc taaagaacca aaaggtgtct
     3481 gtgcagaagt ctactagcaa ccccaagttc cagctgtccg aaacgctccc actcaccctt
     3541 cagatacccc aggtctccct tcagtttgct ggttctggca acctgaccct gactctggac
     3601 agagggatac tgtatcagga agtgaacctg gtggtgatga aagtgactca gcccgacagc
     3661 aacactttga cctgtgaggt gatgggaccc acctcaccca agatgagact gatcttgaag
     3721 caggagaatc aggaggccag ggtctccagg caggagaaag tgattcaagt gcaggcccct
     3781 gaagcagggg tgtggcaatg tctactgagt gaaggtgaag aggtcaagat ggactccaag
     3841 atccaggttt tatccaaagg gttgaattcc ggcggcggct ccggaggcgg taccggtggc
     3901 ggcgacctag ccccacagat gcttcgagaa ctccaggaga ctaatgcggc gctgcaagac
     3961 gtgagagagc tcttgcgaca gcaggtcaag gagatcacct tcctgaagaa tacggtgatg
     4021 gaatgtgacg cctgcggtct agacagaaac ctgcctccac tagcacctct gggcccacac
     4081 ccagaaacgc tggtgaaagt aaaagatgct gaagatcagt tgggtgcacg agtgggttac
     4141 atcgaactgg atctcaacag cggtaagatc cttgagagtt ttcgccccga agaacgtttt
     4201 ccaatgatga gcacttttaa agttctgcta tgtggcgcgg tattatcccg tattgacgcc
     4261 gggcaagagc aactcggtcg ccgcatacac tattctcaga atgacttggt tgagtactca
     4321 ccagtcacag aaaagcatct tacggatggc atgacagtaa gagaattatg cagtgctgcc
     4381 ataaccatga gtgataacac tgcggccaac ttacttctga caacgatcgg aggaccgaag
     4441 gagctaaccg cttttttgca caacatgggg gatcatgtaa ctcgccttga tcgttgggaa
     4501 ccggagctga atgaagccat accaaacgac gagcgtgaca ccacgatgcc tgtagcaatg
     4561 gcaacaacgt tgcgcaaact attaactggc gaactactta ctctagcttc ccggcaacaa
     4621 ttaatagact ggatggaggc ggataaagtt gcaggaccac ttctgcgctc ggcccttccg
     4681 gctggctggt ttattgctga taaatctgga gccggtgagc gtgggtctcg cggtatcatt
     4741 gcagcactgg ggccagatgg taagccctcc cgtatcgtag ttatctacac gacggggagt
     4801 caggcaacta tggatgaacg aaatagacag atcgctgaga taggtgcctc actgattaag
     4861 cattggggcc ctgactacaa agaccatgac ggtgattata aagatcatga catcgattac
     4921 aaggatgacg atgacaaggg ccctcaccac caccatcacc actaataata aggatccccc
     4981 gacctcgacc tctggctaat aaaggaaatt tattttcatt gcaatagtgt gttggaattt
     5041 tttgtgtctc tcactcggaa ggacatatgg gagggcaaat catttggtcg agatccctcg
     5101 gagatctcta gctagaggat cgatccccgc cccggacgaa ctaaacctga ctacgacatc
     5161 tctgcccctt cttcgcgggg cagtgcatgt aatcccttca gttggttggt acaacttgcc
     5221 aactgggccc tgttccacat gtgacacggg gggggaccaa acacaaaggg gttctctgac
     5281 tgtagttgac atccttataa atggatgtgc acatttgcca acactgagtg gctttcatcc
     5341 tggagcagac tttgcagtct gtggactgca acacaacatt gcctttatgt gtaactcttg
     5401 gctgaagctc ttacaccaat gctgggggac atgtacctcc caggggccca ggaagactac
     5461 gggaggctac accaacgtca atcagagggg cctgtgtagc taccgataag cggaccctca
     5521 agagggcatt agcaatagtg tttataaggc ccccttgtta accctaaacg ggtagcatat
     5581 gcttcccggg tagtagtata tactatccag actaacccta attcaatagc atatgttacc
     5641 caacgggaag catatgctat cgaattaggg ttagtaaaag ggtcctaagg aacagcgata
     5701 tctcccaccc catgagctgt cacggtttta tttacatggg gtcaggattc cacgagggta
     5761 gtgaaccatt ttagtcacaa gggcagtggc tgaagatcaa ggagcgggca gtgaactctc
     5821 ctgaatcttc gcctgcttct tcattctcct tcgtttagct aatagaataa ctgctgagtt
     5881 gtgaacagta aggtgtatgt gaggtgctcg aaaacaaggt ttcaggtgac gcccccagaa
     5941 taaaatttgg acggggggtt cagtggtggc attgtgctat gacaccaata taaccctcac
     6001 aaaccccttg ggcaataaat actagtgtag gaatgaaaca ttctgaatat ctttaacaat
     6061 agaaatccat ggggtgggga caagccgtaa agactggatg tccatctcac acgaatttat
     6121 ggctatgggc aacacataat cctagtgcaa tatgatactg gggttattaa gatgtgtccc
     6181 aggcagggac caagacaggt gaaccatgtt gttacactct atttgtaaca aggggaaaga
     6241 gagtggacgc cgacagcagc ggactccact ggttgtctct aacacccccg aaaattaaac
     6301 ggggctccac gccaatgggg cccataaaca aagacaagtg gccactcttt tttttgaaat
     6361 tgtggagtgg gggcacgcgt cagcccccac acgccgccct gcggttttgg actgtaaaat
     6421 aagggtgtaa taacttggct gattgtaacc ccgctaacca ctgcggtcaa accacttgcc
     6481 cacaaaacca ctaatggcac cccggggaat acctgcataa gtaggtgggc gggccaagat
     6541 aggggcgcga ttgctgcgat ctggaggaca aattacacac acttgcgcct gagcgccaag
     6601 cacagggttg ttggtcctca tattcacgag gtcgctgaga gcacggtggg ctaatgttgc
     6661 catgggtagc atatactacc caaatatctg gatagcatat gctatcctaa tctatatctg
     6721 ggtagcatag gctatcctaa tctatatctg ggtagcatat gctatcctaa tctatatctg
     6781 ggtagtatat gctatcctaa tttatatctg ggtagcatag gctatcctaa tctatatctg
     6841 ggtagcatat gctatcctaa tctatatctg ggtagtatat gctatcctaa tctgtatccg
     6901 ggtagcatat gctatcctaa tagagattag ggtagtatat gctatcctaa tttatatctg
     6961 ggtagcatat actacccaaa tatctggata gcatatgcta tcctaatcta tatctgggta
     7021 gcatatgcta tcctaatcta tatctgggta gcataggcta tcctaatcta tatctgggta
     7081 gcatatgcta tcctaatcta tatctgggta gtatatgcta tcctaattta tatctgggta
     7141 gcataggcta tcctaatcta tatctgggta gcatatgcta tcctaatcta tatctgggta
     7201 gtatatgcta tcctaatctg tatccgggta gcatatgcta tcctcatgat aagctgtcaa
     7261 acatgagaat tttcttgaag acgaaagggc ctcgtgatac gcctattttt ataggttaat
     7321 gtcatgataa taatggtttc ttagacgtca ggtggcactt ttcggggaaa tgtgcgcgga
     7381 acccctattt gtttattttt ctaaatacat tcaaatatgt atccgctcat gagacaataa
     7441 ccctgataaa tgcttcaata atattgaaaa aggaagagta tgagtattca acatttccgt
     7501 gtcgccctta ttcccttttt tgcggcattt tgccttcctg tttttgctca cccagaaacg
     7561 ctggtgaaag taaaagatgc tgaagatcag ttgggtgcac gagtgggtta catcgaactg
     7621 gatctcaaca gcggtaagat ccttgagagt tttcgccccg aagaacgttt tccaatgatg
     7681 agcactttta aagttctgct atgtggcgcg gtattatccc gtgttgacgc cgggcaagag
     7741 caactcggtc gccgcataca ctattctcag aatgacttgg ttgagtactc accagtcaca
     7801 gaaaagcatc ttacggatgg catgacagta agagaattat gcagtgctgc cataaccatg
     7861 agtgataaca ctgcggccaa cttacttctg acaacgatcg gaggaccgaa ggagctaacc
     7921 gcttttttgc acaacatggg ggatcatgta actcgccttg atcgttggga accggagctg
     7981 aatgaagcca taccaaacga cgagcgtgac accacgatgc ctgcagcaat ggcaacaacg
     8041 ttgcgcaaac tattaactgg cgaactactt actctagctt cccggcaaca attaatagac
     8101 tggatggagg cggataaagt tgcaggacca cttctgcgct cggcccttcc ggctggctgg
     8161 tttattgctg ataaatctgg agccggtgag cgtgggtctc gcggtatcat tgcagcactg
     8221 gggccagatg gtaagccctc ccgtatcgta gttatctaca cgacggggag tcaggcaact
     8281 atggatgaac gaaatagaca gatcgctgag ataggtgcct cactgattaa gcattggtaa
     8341 ctgtcagacc aagtttactc atatatactt tagattgatt taaaacttca tttttaattt
     8401 aaaaggatct aggtgaagat cctttttgat aatctcatga ccaaaatccc ttaacgtgag
     8461 ttttcgttcc actgagcgtc agaccccgta gaaaagatca aaggatcttc ttgagatcct
     8521 ttttttctgc gcgtaatctg ctgcttgcaa acaaaaaaac caccgctacc agcggtggtt
     8581 tgtttgccgg atcaagagct accaactctt tttccgaagg taactggctt cagcagagcg
     8641 cagataccaa atactgttct tctagtgtag ccgtagttag gccaccactt caagaactct
     8701 gtagcaccgc ctacatacct cgctctgcta atcctgttac cagtggctgc tgccagtggc
     8761 gataagtcgt gtcttaccgg gttggactca agacgatagt taccggataa ggcgcagcgg
     8821 tcgggctgaa cggggggttc gtgcacacag cccagcttgg agcgaacgac ctacaccgaa
     8881 ctgagatacc tacagcgtga gctatgagaa agcgccacgc ttcccgaagg gagaaaggcg
     8941 gacaggtatc cggtaagcgg cagggtcgga acaggagagc gcacgaggga gcttccaggg
     9001 ggaaacgcct ggtatcttta tagtcctgtc gggtttcgcc acctctgact tgagcgtcga
     9061 tttttgtgat gctcgtcagg ggggcggagc ctatggaaaa acgccagcaa cgcggccttt
     9121 ttacggttcc tggccttttg ctggcctttt gctcacatgt tctttcctgc gttatcccct
     9181 gattctgtgg ataaccgtat taccgccttt gagtgagctg ataccgctcg ccgcagccga
     9241 acgaccgagc gcagcgagtc agtgagcgag gaagcggaag agcgcccaat acgcaaaccg
     9301 cctctccccg cgcgttggcc gattcattaa tgcagctggc acgacaggtt tcccgactgg
     9361 aaagcgggca gtgagcgcaa cgcaattaat gtgagttagc tcactcatta ggcaccccag
     9421 gctttacact ttatgcttcc ggctcgtatg ttgtgtggaa ttgtgagcgg ataacaattt
     9481 cacacaggaa acagctatga ccatgattac gccaagctct agctagaggt cgaccaattc
     9541 tcatgtttga cagcttatca tcgcagatcc gggcaacgtt gttgccattg ctgcaggcgc
     9601 agaactggta ggtatggaag atctatacat tgaatcaata ttggcaatta gccatattag
     9661 tcattggtta tatagcataa atcaatattg gctattggcc attgcatacg ttgtatctat
     9721 atcataatat gtacatttat attggctcat gtccaatatg accgccatgt tgacattgat
     9781 tattgactag ttattaatag taatcaatta cggggtcatt agttcatagc ccatatatgg
     9841 agttccgcgt tacataactt acggtaaatg gcccgcctgg ctgaccgccc aacgaccccc
     9901 gcccattgac gtcaataatg acgtatgttc ccatagtaac gccaataggg actttccatt
     9961 gacgtcaatg ggtggagtat ttacggtaaa ctgcccactt ggcagtacat caagtgtatc
    10021 atatgccaag tccgccccct attgacgtca atgacggtaa atggcccgcc tggcattatg
    10081 cccagtacat gaccttacgg gactttccta cttggcagta catctacgta ttagtcatcg
    10141 ctattaccat ggtgatgcgg ttttggcagt acaccaatgg gcgtggatag cggtttgact
    10201 cacggggatt tccaagtctc caccccattg acgtcaatgg gagtttgttt tggcaccaaa
    10261 atcaacggga ctttccaaaa tgtcgtaata accccgcccc gttgacgcaa atgggcggta
    10321 ggcgtgtacg gtgggaggtc tatataagca gagctcgttt agtgaaccgt cagatcctca
    10381 ctctcttccg catcgctgtc tgcgagggcc agctgttggg ctcgcggttg aggacaaact
    10441 cttcgcggtc tttccagtac tcttggatcg gaaacccgtc ggcctccgaa cggtactccg
    10501 ccaccgaggg acctgagcga gtccgcatcg accggatcgg aaaacct
//
